>Addgene plasmid #32931 | pMXs-Sox1 | addgene partial sequence | sequence record 39839 | pMX-S1811 (GACGGCATCGCAGCTTGGATACAC)
GGGGGTGGACCATCCTCTAGACTGCCGGATCTAGCTAGTTAATCACAAGTTTGTACAAAAAAGCAGGCTT
GATGTACAGCATGATGATGGAGACCGACCTGCACTCGCCCGGCGGCGCCCAGGCGCCCACGAACCTCTCG
GGCCCGGCCGGGGCGGGCGGGGGCGGCGGTGGGGGCGGGGGCGGCGGCGGCGGCGGGGGCACCAAGGCCA
ACCAGGATCGGGTCAAGCGGCCCATGAACGCCTTCATGGTGTGGTCCCGCGGACAGCGGCGCAAGATGGC
CCAGGAAAACCCCAAGATGCACAACTCGGAGATCAGCAAGCGCCTCGGGGCCGAGTGGAAGGTCATGTCC
GAGGCCGAGAAGCGGCCGTTCATCGACGAGGCCAAGAGACTGCGCGCGCTGCACATGAAGGAACACCCGG
ATTACAAGTACCGGCCGCGCCGCAAGACCAAGACGCTGCTCAAGAAGGACAAGTACTCGCTGGCCGGCGG
GCTGCTAGCGGCCGGCGCGGGTGGCGGCGGCGCGGCCGTGGCCATGGGTGTGGGCGTGGGCGTCGGGGCG
GCGGCGGTGGGCCAGCGCTTGGAGAGCCCAGGCGGCGCGGCGGGAGGAGGCTACGCGCATGTCAACGGCT
GGGCTAACGGCGCCTACCCCGGCTCGGTGGCCGCGGCGGCTGCGGCCGCGGCCATGATGCAGGAGGCACA
GCTGGCCTACGGGCAGCACCCAGGCGCGGGCGGCGCGCACCCGCACGCACACCCGGCGCACCCGCACCCG
CACCATCCGCACGCGCATCCTCACAACCCGCAGCCCATGCACCGCTACGACATGGGCGCGCTGCAGTACA
GCCCCATCTCCAACTCTCAGGGCTACATGAGCGCGTCGCCTTC
