[The description below was written by a language model from this plasmid's Addgene catalogue record.]
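Description:
pMXs-Sox1 is a retroviral mammalian expression plasmid built on the pMXs backbone (about 4.8 kb without insert), a vector of the Moloney murine leukemia virus-derived type used to produce replication-defective retrovirus. It is propagated in bacteria under ampicillin selection; the record gives the copy number as unknown and lists a recombination-deficient strain as the growth host, a common choice for plasmids carrying repeated LTR sequences. No feature table accompanies the entry, so the bacterial origin and the exact arrangement of viral elements are not documented, and no mammalian selection marker, tag or reporter is recorded.

The payload is mouse Sox1, a SoxB1-family HMG-box transcription factor associated with neural progenitor identity, introduced into the vector by Gateway recombination cloning, which implies a Gateway-adapted version of the backbone with residual att sites flanking the insert. Expression is driven by the 5' LTR, as is typical for simple retroviral vectors. When the plasmid is transfected into a packaging cell line supplying the viral structural and enzymatic proteins in trans, the LTR-flanked transcript is packaged into particles. After infection of dividing target cells, it is reverse transcribed and integrated, and the LTR promoter then gives stable expression of the insert.

The associated publication concerns the conversion of mouse and human fibroblasts into functional spinal motor neurons. This suggests the construct served to deliver a candidate transcription factor in forced-expression lineage reprogramming experiments, although the record does not state whether Sox1 was part of the final factor set.
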