Addgene plasmid #32931: pMXs-Sox1
Depositing lab: Kevin Eggan. Depositing organization: Harvard University. Publication: Conversion of mouse and human fibroblasts into functional spinal motor neurons. Son EY, Ichida JK, Wainger BJ, Toma JS, Rafuse VF, Woolf CJ, Eggan K. Cell Stem Cell. 2011 Sep 2;9(3):205-18. 10.1016/j.stem.2011.07.014 PubMed 21852222.
Backbone
  Vector backbone: pMXs
  Backbone size w/o insert (bp): 4800
  Vector type: Mammalian Expression, Retroviral
Growth in bacteria
  Bacterial resistance: Ampicillin, 100 μg/mL
  Growth temperature: 37°C
  Growth strain: Stbl3
  Copy number: Unknown
Gene/Insert
  Gene/Insert name: Sox1
  Species: M. musculus (mouse)
  Entrez Gene: Sox1 (a.k.a. BB176347, Sox-1)
  Promoter: 5'LTR
  Cloning method: Gateway Cloning
  Sequencing primers: 5′ pLXSN 5'
Terms and licenses: Academic/Nonprofit Terms; Industry Terms: Not Available to Industry
How to cite: pMXs-Sox1 was a gift from Kevin Eggan (Addgene plasmid # 32931 ; http://n2t.net/addgene:32931 ; RRID:Addgene_32931)
